Addgene plasmid #76797: STK17B gRNA (BRDN0001148930)
Purpose: 3rd generation lentiviral gRNA plasmid targeting human STK17B
Depositing lab: John Doench & David Root. Depositing organization: Broad Institute. Publication: Optimized sgRNA design to maximize activity and minimize off-target effects of CRISPR-Cas9. Doench JG, Fusi N, Sullender M, Hegde M, Vaimberg EW, Donovan KF, Smith I, Tothova Z, Wilen C, Orchard R, Virgin HW, Listgarten J, Root DE. Nat Biotechnol. 2016 Jan 18. doi: 10.1038/nbt.3437. PubMed 26780180.
Backbone
  Vector backbone: lentiGuide-Puro
  Backbone manufacturer: Zhang Lab (Addgene plasmid # 52963)
  Vector type: Mammalian Expression, Lentiviral, CRISPR
  Selectable markers: Puromycin
Growth in bacteria
  Bacterial resistance: Ampicillin, 100 μg/mL
  Growth temperature: 37°C
  Growth strain: DH5alpha
  Copy number: High Copy
Gene/Insert
  Gene/Insert name: STK17B (alt names: STK17B; NM_004226.3)
  gRNA/shRNA sequence: TCATGAAGATTAATAACACG
  Species: H. sapiens (human)
  Entrez Gene: STK17B (a.k.a. DRAK2)
  Promoter: hU6
  Cloning method: Unknown
  Sequencing primers: 5′ U6-F; 3′ pS2-R
Terms and licenses: Academic/Nonprofit Terms; Industry Terms: Not Available to Industry
Depositor comments: The gRNA was designed to target the following Genbank reference sequence(s): NM_004226.3. Note that this plasmid does NOT contain Cas9. It should be used in conjunction with lentiCas9-Blast (Addgene #52962) or otherwise with cell lines already expressing Cas9. Browse the full kinome gRNA library at http://www.addgene.org/pooled-library/broadgpp-human-kinome/ or visit http://www.broadinstitute.org/rnai/public/ for detailed protocols and information.
How to cite: STK17B gRNA (BRDN0001148930) was a gift from John Doench & David Root (Addgene plasmid # 76797 ; http://n2t.net/addgene:76797 ; RRID:Addgene_76797)
