[The description below was written by a language model from this plasmid's Addgene catalogue record and pLannotate feature annotations shown in this document.]
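Description:
STK17B gRNA (BRDN0001148930) is a third-generation lentiviral guide RNA plasmid built on the lentiGuide-Puro backbone and designed to direct Streptococcus pyogenes Cas9 to the human STK17B gene (also known as DRAK2), with the guide chosen against the reference transcript NM_004226.3. In bacteria it is maintained at high copy through a ColE1/pUC-type origin and selected with ampicillin via the β-lactamase gene. An f1 origin, an SV40 origin and poly(A) signal, and remnants of lac and phage promoter elements are also present in the backbone.

The viral portion is a self-inactivating HIV-1 transfer cassette. An RSV promoter fused to a truncated 5' LTR drives Tat-independent production of genomic RNA, followed by the Ψ packaging signal with a gag fragment, the Rev response element for Rev-dependent nuclear export, a cPPT/CTS that aids nuclear import, and a ΔU3 3' LTR that silences LTR-driven transcription after integration. Two expression units sit between the LTRs. A human U6 RNA polymerase III promoter transcribes the STK17B-specific spacer joined to the SpCas9 gRNA scaffold, and an EF-1α promoter with its intron A drives the puromycin N-acetyltransferase gene, followed by a WPRE to enhance transcript expression. This allows puromycin selection of transduced mammalian cells.

The plasmid does not encode Cas9, so it must be paired with a separate Cas9 vector such as lentiCas9-Blast or used in cells already expressing Cas9. It corresponds to a guide from a human kinome gRNA library and is suited to knockout of STK17B in human cells after lentiviral packaging and transduction.
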