Features (pLannotate 1.2.2; 29 found; start..end, strand, type, name):
     14..80      +  CDS            small t antigen (fragment): SV40 (simian virus 40) small t antigen
    106..317     +  promoter       EF-1α core promoter: core promoter for human elongation factor EF-1α
    318..1256    +  intron         EF-1α intron A: intron upstream of the start codon of human EF-1α
   1278..1877    +  CDS            PuroR (fragment): puromycin N-acetyltransferase; pac from Streptomyces; confers resistance to puromycin
   1893..2481    +  misc_feature   WPRE: woodchuck hepatitis virus posttranscriptional regulatory element
   2532..2551    +  misc_feature   cPPT/CTS (fragment): central polypurine tract and central termination sequence of HIV-1
   2553..2786    +  LTR            3' LTR (ΔU3): self-inactivating 3' long terminal repeat (LTR) from HIV-1
   2864..2985    +  polyA_signal   SV40 poly(A) signal: SV40 polyadenylation signal
   3025..3160    +  rep_origin     SV40 ori: SV40 origin of replication
   3181..3199    -  promoter       T7 promoter: promoter for bacteriophage T7 RNA polymerase
   3207..3362    +  CDS            lacZα (fragment): LacZα fragment of β-galactosidase; lacZ fragment
   3367..3795    +  rep_origin     f1 ori (sequence partly withheld): f1 bacteriophage origin of replication; arrow indicates direction of (+) strand synthesis
   3848..3952    +  promoter       AmpR promoter: bla
   3953..4813    +  CDS            AmpR: β-lactamase; bla; confers resistance to ampicillin, carbenicillin, and related antibiotics
   4984..5572    +  rep_origin     ori: high-copy-number ColE1/pMB1/pBR322/pUC origin of replication
   5755..5847    +  CDS            lacI (fragment): lac repressor; lacI; The lac repressor binds to the lac operator to inhibit transcription in E. coli. This inhibition can be relieved by adding lactose or isopropyl-β-D-thiogalactopyranoside (IPTG).
   5860..5881    +  protein_bind   CAP binding site: CAP binding activates transcription in the presence of cAMP. E. coli catabolite activator protein
   5896..5926    +  promoter       lac promoter: promoter for the E. coli lac operon
   5934..5950    +  protein_bind   lac operator: The lac repressor binds to the lac operator to inhibit transcription in E. coli. This inhibition can be relieved by adding lactose or isopropyl-β-D-thiogalactopyranoside (IPTG). lac repressor encoded by lacI
   5995..6013    +  promoter       T3 promoter: promoter for bacteriophage T3 RNA polymerase
   6041..6267    +  promoter       RSV promoter: Rous sarcoma virus enhancer/promoter
   6268..6448    +  LTR            5' LTR (truncated): truncated 5' long terminal repeat (LTR) from HIV-1
   6495..6620    +  misc_feature   HIV-1 Ψ: packaging signal of human immunodeficiency virus type 1
   6604..6967    +  CDS            HIV-1 gag (fragment): gag protein from human immunodeficiency virus 1; gag
   7113..7346    +  misc_feature   RRE: The Rev response element (RRE) of HIV-1 allows for Rev-dependent mRNA export from the nucleus to the cytoplasm.
   7723..7749    +  CDS            Rev (fragment): human immunodeficiency virus 1 (HIV-1) Rev protein; rev; enhances nuclear export of unspliced and incompletely spliced viral mRNAs
   7753..7993    +  promoter       U6 promoter: RNA polymerase III promoter for human U6 snRNA
   8023..8098    +  misc_RNA       gRNA scaffold: guide RNA scaffold for the Streptococcus pyogenes CRISPR/Cas9 system
   8154..8271    +  misc_feature   cPPT/CTS: central polypurine tract and central termination sequence of HIV-1
>Addgene plasmid #76797 | STK17B gRNA (BRDN0001148930) | addgene full sequence | sequence record 186524 | Addgene Assembled Sequence
CCCGGGTGCAAAGATGGATAAAGTTTTAAACAGAGAGGAATCTTTGCAGCTAATGGACCTTCTAGGTCTT
GAAAGGAGTGGGAATTGGCTCCGGTGCCCGTCAGTGGGCAGAGCGCACATCGCCCACAGTCCCCGAGAAG
TTGGGGGGAGGGGTCGGCAATTGATCCGGTGCCTAGAGAAGGTGGCGCGGGGTAAACTGGGAAAGTGATG
TCGTGTACTGGCTCCGCCTTTTTCCCGAGGGTGGGGGAGAACCGTATATAAGTGCAGTAGTCGCCGTGAA
CGTTCTTTTTCGCAACGGGTTTGCCGCCAGAACACAGGTAAGTGCCGTGTGTGGTTCCCGCGGGCCTGGC
CTCTTTACGGGTTATGGCCCTTGCGTGCCTTGAATTACTTCCACCTGGCTGCAGTACGTGATTCTTGATC
CCGAGCTTCGGGTTGGAAGTGGGTGGGAGAGTTCGAGGCCTTGCGCTTAAGGAGCCCCTTCGCCTCGTGC
TTGAGTTGAGGCCTGGCCTGGGCGCTGGGGCCGCCGCGTGCGAATCTGGTGGCACCTTCGCGCCTGTCTC
GCTGCTTTCGATAAGTCTCTAGCCATTTAAAATTTTTGATGACCTGCTGCGACGCTTTTTTTCTGGCAAG
ATAGTCTTGTAAATGCGGGCCAAGATCTGCACACTGGTATTTCGGTTTTTGGGGCCGCGGGCGGCGACGG
GGCCCGTGCGTCCCAGCGCACATGTTCGGCGAGGCGGGGCCTGCGAGCGCGGCCACCGAGAATCGGACGG
GGGTAGTCTCAAGCTGGCCGGCCTGCTCTGGTGCCTGGCCTCGCGCCGCCGTGTATCGCCCCGCCCTGGG
CGGCAAGGCTGGCCCGGTCGGCACCAGTTGCGTGAGCGGAAAGATGGCCGCTTCCCGGCCCTGCTGCAGG
GAGCTCAAAATGGAGGACGCGGCGCTCGGGAGAGCGGGCGGGTGAGTCACCCACACAAAGGAAAAGGGCC
TTTCCGTCCTCAGCCGTCGCTTCATGTGACTCCACGGAGTACCGGGCGCCGTCCAGGCACCTCGATTAGT
TCTCGAGCTTTTGGAGTACGTCGTCTTTAGGTTGGGGGGAGGGGTTTTATGCGATGGAGTTTCCCCACAC
TGAGTGGGTGGAGACTGAAGTTAGGCCAGCTTGGCACTTGATGTAATTCTCCTTGGAATTTGCCCTTTTT
GAGTTTGGATCTTGGTTCATTCTCAAGCCTCAGACAGTGGTTCAAAGTTTTTTTCTTCCATTTCAGGTGT
CGTGACGTACGGCCACCATGACCGAGTACAAGCCCACGGTGCGCCTCGCCACCCGCGACGACGTCCCCAG
GGCCGTACGCACCCTCGCCGCCGCGTTCGCCGACTACCCCGCCACGCGCCACACCGTCGATCCGGACCGC
CACATCGAGCGGGTCACCGAGCTGCAAGAACTCTTCCTCACGCGCGTCGGGCTCGACATCGGCAAGGTGT
GGGTCGCGGACGACGGCGCCGCCGTGGCGGTCTGGACCACGCCGGAGAGCGTCGAAGCGGGGGCGGTGTT
CGCCGAGATCGGCCCGCGCATGGCCGAGTTGAGCGGTTCCCGGCTGGCCGCGCAGCAACAGATGGAAGGC
CTCCTGGCGCCGCACCGGCCCAAGGAGCCCGCGTGGTTCCTGGCCACCGTCGGAGTCTCGCCCGACCACC
AGGGCAAGGGTCTGGGCAGCGCCGTCGTGCTCCCCGGAGTGGAGGCGGCCGAGCGCGCCGGGGTGCCCGC
CTTCCTGGAGACCTCCGCGCCCCGCAACCTCCCCTTCTACGAGCGGCTCGGCTTCACCGTCACCGCCGAC
GTCGAGGTGCCCGAAGGACCGCGCACCTGGTGCATGACCCGCAAGCCCGGTGCCTGAACGCGTTAAGTCG
ACAATCAACCTCTGGATTACAAAATTTGTGAAAGATTGACTGGTATTCTTAACTATGTTGCTCCTTTTAC
GCTATGTGGATACGCTGCTTTAATGCCTTTGTATCATGCTATTGCTTCCCGTATGGCTTTCATTTTCTCC
TCCTTGTATAAATCCTGGTTGCTGTCTCTTTATGAGGAGTTGTGGCCCGTTGTCAGGCAACGTGGCGTGG
TGTGCACTGTGTTTGCTGACGCAACCCCCACTGGTTGGGGCATTGCCACCACCTGTCAGCTCCTTTCCGG
GACTTTCGCTTTCCCCCTCCCTATTGCCACGGCGGAACTCATCGCCGCCTGCCTTGCCCGCTGCTGGACA
GGGGCTCGGCTGTTGGGCACTGACAATTCCGTGGTGTTGTCGGGGAAATCATCGTCCTTTCCTTGGCTGC
TCGCCTGTGTTGCCACCTGGATTCTGCGCGGGACGTCCTTCTGCTACGTCCCTTCGGCCCTCAATCCAGC
GGACCTTCCTTCCCGCGGCCTGCTGCCGGCTCTGCGGCCTCTTCCGCGTCTTCGCCTTCGCCCTCAGACG
AGTCGGATCTCCCTTTGGGCCGCCTCCCCGCGTCGACTTTAAGACCAATGACTTACAAGGCAGCTGTAGA
TCTTAGCCACTTTTTAAAAGAAAAGGGGGGACTGGAAGGGCTAATTCACTCCCAACGAAGACAAGATCTG
CTTTTTGCTTGTACTGGGTCTCTCTGGTTAGACCAGATCTGAGCCTGGGAGCTCTCTGGCTAACTAGGGA
ACCCACTGCTTAAGCCTCAATAAAGCTTGCCTTGAGTGCTTCAAGTAGTGTGTGCCCGTCTGTTGTGTGA
CTCTGGTAACTAGAGATCCCTCAGACCCTTTTAGTCAGTGTGGAAAATCTCTAGCAGTACGTATAGTAGT
TCATGTCATCTTATTATTCAGTATTTATAACTTGCAAAGAAATGAATATCAGAGAGTGAGAGGAACTTGT
TTATTGCAGCTTATAATGGTTACAAATAAAGCAATAGCATCACAAATTTCACAAATAAAGCATTTTTTTC
ACTGCATTCTAGTTGTGGTTTGTCCAAACTCATCAATGTATCTTATCATGTCTGGCTCTAGCTATCCCGC
CCCTAACTCCGCCCATCCCGCCCCTAACTCCGCCCAGTTCCGCCCATTCTCCGCCCCATGGCTGACTAAT
TTTTTTTATTTATGCAGAGGCCGAGGCCGCCTCGGCCTCTGAGCTATTCCAGAAGTAGTGAGGAGGCTTT
TTTGGAGGCCTAGGGACGTACCCAATTCGCCCTATAGTGAGTCGTATTACGCGCGCTCACTGGCCGTCGT
TTTACAACGTCGTGACTGGGAAAACCCTGGCGTTACCCAACTTAATCGCCTTGCAGCACATCCCCCTTTC
GCCAGCTGGCGTAATAGCGAAGAGGCCCGCACCGATCGCCCTTCCCAACAGTTGCGCAGCCTGAATGGCG
AATGGG
[124 nt withheld, positions 3367-3490]
C
[91 nt withheld, positions 3492-3582]
A
[49 nt withheld, positions 3584-3632]
CCTTTGACGTTGGAGTCCACGTTCTTT
[37 nt withheld, positions 3660-3696]
ACCCTATCTCGGTCTATTCTTTTGATTTATAAGGGATTTTGCCGATTTCGGCCTATTGGTTAAAAAATGA
GCTGATTTAACAAAAATTTAACGCGAATTTTAACAAAATATTAACGCTTACAATTTAGGTGGCACTTTTC
GGGGAAATGTGCGCGGAACCCCTATTTGTTTATTTTTCTAAATACATTCAAATATGTATCCGCTCATGAG
ACAATAACCCTGATAAATGCTTCAATAATATTGAAAAAGGAAGAGTATGAGTATTCAACATTTCCGTGTC
GCCCTTATTCCCTTTTTTGCGGCATTTTGCCTTCCTGTTTTTGCTCACCCAGAAACGCTGGTGAAAGTAA
AAGATGCTGAAGATCAGTTGGGTGCACGAGTGGGTTACATCGAACTGGATCTCAACAGCGGTAAGATCCT
TGAGAGTTTTCGCCCCGAAGAACGTTTTCCAATGATGAGCACTTTTAAAGTTCTGCTATGTGGCGCGGTA
TTATCCCGTATTGACGCCGGGCAAGAGCAACTCGGTCGCCGCATACACTATTCTCAGAATGACTTGGTTG
AGTACTCACCAGTCACAGAAAAGCATCTTACGGATGGCATGACAGTAAGAGAATTATGCAGTGCTGCCAT
AACCATGAGTGATAACACTGCGGCCAACTTACTTCTGACAACGATCGGAGGACCGAAGGAGCTAACCGCT
TTTTTGCACAACATGGGGGATCATGTAACTCGCCTTGATCGTTGGGAACCGGAGCTGAATGAAGCCATAC
CAAACGACGAGCGTGACACCACGATGCCTGTAGCAATGGCAACAACGTTGCGCAAACTATTAACTGGCGA
ACTACTTACTCTAGCTTCCCGGCAACAATTAATAGACTGGATGGAGGCGGATAAAGTTGCAGGACCACTT
CTGCGCTCGGCCCTTCCGGCTGGCTGGTTTATTGCTGATAAATCTGGAGCCGGTGAGCGTGGGTCTCGCG
GTATCATTGCAGCACTGGGGCCAGATGGTAAGCCCTCCCGTATCGTAGTTATCTACACGACGGGGAGTCA
GGCAACTATGGATGAACGAAATAGACAGATCGCTGAGATAGGTGCCTCACTGATTAAGCATTGGTAACTG
TCAGACCAAGTTTACTCATATATACTTTAGATTGATTTAAAACTTCATTTTTAATTTAAAAGGATCTAGG
TGAAGATCCTTTTTGATAATCTCATGACCAAAATCCCTTAACGTGAGTTTTCGTTCCACTGAGCGTCAGA
CCCCGTAGAAAAGATCAAAGGATCTTCTTGAGATCCTTTTTTTCTGCGCGTAATCTGCTGCTTGCAAACA
AAAAAACCACCGCTACCAGCGGTGGTTTGTTTGCCGGATCAAGAGCTACCAACTCTTTTTCCGAAGGTAA
CTGGCTTCAGCAGAGCGCAGATACCAAATACTGTTCTTCTAGTGTAGCCGTAGTTAGGCCACCACTTCAA
GAACTCTGTAGCACCGCCTACATACCTCGCTCTGCTAATCCTGTTACCAGTGGCTGCTGCCAGTGGCGAT
AAGTCGTGTCTTACCGGGTTGGACTCAAGACGATAGTTACCGGATAAGGCGCAGCGGTCGGGCTGAACGG
GGGGTTCGTGCACACAGCCCAGCTTGGAGCGAACGACCTACACCGAACTGAGATACCTACAGCGTGAGCT
ATGAGAAAGCGCCACGCTTCCCGAAGGGAGAAAGGCGGACAGGTATCCGGTAAGCGGCAGGGTCGGAACA
GGAGAGCGCACGAGGGAGCTTCCAGGGGGAAACGCCTGGTATCTTTATAGTCCTGTCGGGTTTCGCCACC
TCTGACTTGAGCGTCGATTTTTGTGATGCTCGTCAGGGGGGCGGAGCCTATGGAAAAACGCCAGCAACGC
GGCCTTTTTACGGTTCCTGGCCTTTTGCTGGCCTTTTGCTCACATGTTCTTTCCTGCGTTATCCCCTGAT
TCTGTGGATAACCGTATTACCGCCTTTGAGTGAGCTGATACCGCTCGCCGCAGCCGAACGACCGAGCGCA
GCGAGTCAGTGAGCGAGGAAGCGGAAGAGCGCCCAATACGCAAACCGCCTCTCCCCGCGCGTTGGCCGAT
TCATTAATGCAGCTGGCACGACAGGTTTCCCGACTGGAAAGCGGGCAGTGAGCGCAACGCAATTAATGTG
AGTTAGCTCACTCATTAGGCACCCCAGGCTTTACACTTTATGCTTCCGGCTCGTATGTTGTGTGGAATTG
TGAGCGGATAACAATTTCACACAGGAAACAGCTATGACCATGATTACGCCAAGCGCGCAATTAACCCTCA
CTAAAGGGAACAAAAGCTGGAGCTGCAAGCTTAATGTAGTCTTATGCAATACTCTTGTAGTCTTGCAACA
TGGTAACGATGAGTTAGCAACATGCCTTACAAGGAGAGAAAAAGCACCGTGCATGCCGATTGGTGGAAGT
AAGGTGGTACGATCGTGCCTTATTAGGAAGGCAACAGACGGGTCTGACATGGATTGGACGAACCACTGAA
TTGCCGCATTGCAGAGATATTGTATTTAAGTGCCTAGCTCGATACATAAACGGGTCTCTCTGGTTAGACC
AGATCTGAGCCTGGGAGCTCTCTGGCTAACTAGGGAACCCACTGCTTAAGCCTCAATAAAGCTTGCCTTG
AGTGCTTCAAGTAGTGTGTGCCCGTCTGTTGTGTGACTCTGGTAACTAGAGATCCCTCAGACCCTTTTAG
TCAGTGTGGAAAATCTCTAGCAGTGGCGCCCGAACAGGGACTTGAAAGCGAAAGGGAAACCAGAGGAGCT
CTCTCGACGCAGGACTCGGCTTGCTGAAGCGCGCACGGCAAGAGGCGAGGGGCGGCGACTGGTGAGTACG
CCAAAAATTTTGACTAGCGGAGGCTAGAAGGAGAGAGATGGGTGCGAGAGCGTCAGTATTAAGCGGGGGA
GAATTAGATCGCGATGGGAAAAAATTCGGTTAAGGCCAGGGGGAAAGAAAAAATATAAATTAAAACATAT
AGTATGGGCAAGCAGGGAGCTAGAACGATTCGCAGTTAATCCTGGCCTGTTAGAAACATCAGAAGGCTGT
AGACAAATACTGGGACAGCTACAACCATCCCTTCAGACAGGATCAGAAGAACTTAGATCATTATATAATA
CAGTAGCAACCCTCTATTGTGTGCATCAAAGGATAGAGATAAAAGACACCAAGGAAGCTTTAGACAAGAT
AGAGGAAGAGCAAAACAAAAGTAAGACCACCGCACAGCAAGCGGCCGCTGATCTTCAGACCTGGAGGAGG
AGATATGAGGGACAATTGGAGAAGTGAATTATATAAATATAAAGTAGTAAAAATTGAACCATTAGGAGTA
GCACCCACCAAGGCAAAGAGAAGAGTGGTGCAGAGAGAAAAAAGAGCAGTGGGAATAGGAGCTTTGTTCC
TTGGGTTCTTGGGAGCAGCAGGAAGCACTATGGGCGCAGCGTCAATGACGCTGACGGTACAGGCCAGACA
ATTATTGTCTGGTATAGTGCAGCAGCAGAACAATTTGCTGAGGGCTATTGAGGCGCAACAGCATCTGTTG
CAACTCACAGTCTGGGGCATCAAGCAGCTCCAGGCAAGAATCCTGGCTGTGGAAAGATACCTAAAGGATC
AACAGCTCCTGGGGATTTGGGGTTGCTCTGGAAAACTCATTTGCACCACTGCTGTGCCTTGGAATGCTAG
TTGGAGTAATAAATCTCTGGAACAGATTTGGAATCACACGACCTGGATGGAGTGGGACAGAGAAATTAAC
AATTACACAAGCTTAATACACTCCTTAATTGAAGAATCGCAAAACCAGCAAGAAAAGAATGAACAAGAAT
TATTGGAATTAGATAAATGGGCAAGTTTGTGGAATTGGTTTAACATAACAAATTGGCTGTGGTATATAAA
ATTATTCATAATGATAGTAGGAGGCTTGGTAGGTTTAAGAATAGTTTTTGCTGTACTTTCTATAGTGAAT
AGAGTTAGGCAGGGATATTCACCATTATCGTTTCAGACCCACCTCCCAACCCCGAGGGGACCCAGAGAGG
GCCTATTTCCCATGATTCCTTCATATTTGCATATACGATACAAGGCTGTTAGAGAGATAATTAGAATTAA
TTTGACTGTAAACACAAAGATATTAGTACAAAATACGTGACGTAGAAAGTAATAATTTCTTGGGTAGTTT
GCAGTTTTAAAATTATGTTTTAAAATGGACTATCATATGCTTACCGTAACTTGAAAGTATTTCGATTTCT
TGGCTTTATATATCTTGTGGAAAGGACGAAACACCGTCATGAAGATTAATAACACGGTTTTAGAGCTAGA
AATAGCAAGTTAAAATAAGGCTAGTCCGTTATCAACTTGAAAAAGTGGCACCGAGTCGGTGCTTTTTTAA
GCTTGGCGTAACTAGATCTTGAGACAAATGGCAGTATTCATCCACAATTTTAAAAGAAAAGGGGGGATTG
GGGGGTACAGTGCAGGGGAAAGAATAGTAGACATAATAGCAACAGACATACAAACTAAAGAATTACAAAA
ACAAATTACAAAAATTCAAAATTTTCGGGTTTATTACAGGGACAGCAGAGATCCACTTTGGCGCCGGCTC
GAGGGGG
