>Addgene plasmid #76797 | STK17B gRNA (BRDN0001148930) | depositor partial sequence | sequence record 144257 | Target Sequence
TCATGAAGATTAATAACACG
