>Addgene plasmid #76797 | STK17B gRNA (BRDN0001148930) | addgene partial sequence | sequence record 186523 | hU6-F
ACGTAGAAAGTAATAATTTCTTGGGTAGTTTGCAGCCTTTAAAATTATGTTTTAAAATGGACTATCATAT
GCTTACCGTAACTTGAAAGTATTTCGATTTCTTGGCTTTATATATCTTGTGGAAAGGACGAAACACCGTC
ATGAAGATTAATAACACGTTTTAGAGCTAGAAATAGCAAGTTAAAATAAGGCTAGTCCGTTATCAACTTG
AAAAAGTGGCACCGAGTCGGTGCTTTTTTAAGCTTGGCGTAACTAGATCTTGAGACAAATGGCAGTATTC
ATCCACAATTTTAAAAGAAAAGGGGGGATTGGGGGGTACAGTGCAGGGGAAAGAATAGTAGACATAATAG
CAACAGACATACAAACTAAAGAATTACAAAAACAAATTACAAAAATTCAAAATTTTCGGGTTTATTACAG
GGACAGCAGAGATCCACTTTGGCGCCGGCTCGAGGGGGCCCGGGTGCAAAGATGGATAAAGTTTTAAACA
GAGAGGAATCTTTGCAGCTAATGGACCTTCTAGGTCTTGAAAGGAGTGGGAATTGGCTCCGGTGCCCGTC
AGTGGGCAGA
